>Addgene plasmid #78184 | pRSETb-pcDronpa2 | depositor full sequence | sequence record 148207 | Full plasmid sequence.
GATCTCGATCCCGCGAAATTAATACGACTCACTATAGGGAGACCACAACGGTTTCCCTCTAGAAATAATT
TTGTTTAACTTTAAGAAGGAGATATACATATGCGGGGTTCTCATCATCATCATCATCATGGTATGGCTAG
CATGACTGGTGGACAGCAAATGGGTCGGGATCTGTACGACGATGACGATAAGGATCCGATGAGTGTGATT
AAACCAGACATGAAGATCAAGCTGCGTATGGAAGGCGCCGTAAATGGACACCCGTTCGCGATTGAAGGAG
TTGGCCTTGGGAAGCCTTTCGAGGGAAAACAGAGTATGGACCTTAAAGTCAAAGAAGGCGGACCTCTGCC
TTTCGCCTATGACATCTTGACAACTGCGTTCCATTACGGCAACAGGGTATTCGCCAAATACCCAGAAAAT
ATAGTAGACTATTTCAAGCAGTCGTTTCCTGAGGGCTACTCTTGGGAACGAAGCATGAGTTACGAAGACG
GGGGCATTTGTATCGCGACAAACGACATAACCCTGGATGGTGACTGTTATATCAACGAAATTCGATTTGA
TGGTGTGAACTTTCCTGCCAATGGTCCAGTTATGCAGAAGAGGACTGTGAAATGGGAGCCATCCACTGAG
AAATTGTATGTGCGTGATGGAGTGCTGAAGGGTGATGTTAACATGGCTCTGTCGCTTGAAGGAGGTGGCC
ATTACCGATGTGACTTCAAAACTACTTATAAAGCTAAGAAGGTTGTCCAGTTGCCAGACTACCACTTTGT
GGACCACCACATTGAGATTAAAAGCCACGACAAAGATTACAGTAATGTTAATCTGCACGAGCATGCCGAA
GCGCATTCTGGGCTGCCGAGGCAGGCCAAGTAAGAATTCGAAGCTTGATCCGGCTGCTAACAAAGCCCGA
AAGGAAGCTGAGTTGGCTGCTGCCACCGCTGAGCAATAACTAGCATAACCCCTTGGGGCCTCTAAACGGG
TCTTGAGGGGTTTTTTGCTGAAAGGAGGAACTATATCCGGATCTGGCGTAATAGCGAAGAGGCCCGCACC
GATCGCCCTTCCCAACAGTTGCGCAGCCTGAATGGCGAATGGG
[124 nt withheld, positions 1094-1217]
C
[91 nt withheld, positions 1219-1309]
A
[49 nt withheld, positions 1311-1359]
CCTTTGACGTTGGAGTCCACGTTCTTT
[37 nt withheld, positions 1387-1423]
ACCCTATCTCGGTCTATTCTTTTGATTTATAAGGGATTTTGCCGATTTCGGCCTATTGGTTAAAAAATGA
GCTGATTTAACAAAAATTTAACGCGAATTTTAACAAAATATTAACGCTTACAATTTAGGTGGCACTTTTC
GGGGAAATGTGCGCGGAACCCCTATTTGTTTATTTTTCTAAATACATTCAAATATGTATCCGCTCATGAG
ACAATAACCCTGATAAATGCTTCAATAATATTGAAAAAGGAAGAGTATGAGTATTCAACATTTCCGTGTC
GCCCTTATTCCCTTTTTTGCGGCATTTTGCCTTCCTGTTTTTGCTCACCCAGAAACGCTGGTGAAAGTAA
AAGATGCTGAAGATCAGTTGGGTGCACGAGTGGGTTACATCGAACTGGATCTCAACAGCGGTAAGATCCT
TGAGAGTTTTCGCCCCGAAGAACGTTTTCCAATGATGAGCACTTTTAAAGTTCTGCTATGTGGCGCGGTA
TTATCCCGTATTGACGCCGGGCAAGAGCAACTCGGTCGCCGCATACACTATTCTCAGAATGACTTGGTTG
AGTACTCACCAGTCACAGAAAAGCATCTTACGGATGGCATGACAGTAAGAGAATTATGCAGTGCTGCCAT
AACCATGAGTGATAACACTGCGGCCAACTTACTTCTGACAACGATCGGAGGACCGAAGGAGCTAACCGCT
TTTTTGCACAACATGGGGGATCATGTAACTCGCCTTGATCGTTGGGAACCGGAGCTGAATGAAGCCATAC
CAAACGACGAGCGTGACACCACGATGCCTGTAGCAATGGCAACAACGTTGCGCAAACTATTAACTGGCGA
ACTACTTACTCTAGCTTCCCGGCAACAATTAATAGACTGGATGGAGGCGGATAAAGTTGCAGGACCACTT
CTGCGCTCGGCCCTTCCGGCTGGCTGGTTTATTGCTGATAAATCTGGAGCCGGTGAGCGTGGGTCTCGCG
GTATCATTGCAGCACTGGGGCCAGATGGTAAGCCCTCCCGTATCGTAGTTATCTACACGACGGGGAGTCA
GGCAACTATGGATGAACGAAATAGACAGATCGCTGAGATAGGTGCCTCACTGATTAAGCATTGGTAACTG
TCAGACCAAGTTTACTCATATATACTTTAGATTGATTTAAAACTTCATTTTTAATTTAAAAGGATCTAGG
TGAAGATCCTTTTTGATAATCTCATGACCAAAATCCCTTAACGTGAGTTTTCGTTCCACTGAGCGTCAGA
CCCCGTAGAAAAGATCAAAGGATCTTCTTGAGATCCTTTTTTTCTGCGCGTAATCTGCTGCTTGCAAACA
AAAAAACCACCGCTACCAGCGGTGGTTTGTTTGCCGGATCAAGAGCTACCAACTCTTTTTCCGAAGGTAA
CTGGCTTCAGCAGAGCGCAGATACCAAATACTGTTCTTCTAGTGTAGCCGTAGTTAGGCCACCACTTCAA
GAACTCTGTAGCACCGCCTACATACCTCGCTCTGCTAATCCTGTTACCAGTGGCTGCTGCCAGTGGCGAT
AAGTCGTGTCTTACCGGGTTGGACTCAAGACGATAGTTACCGGATAAGGCGCAGCGGTCGGGCTGAACGG
GGGGTTCGTGCACACAGCCCAGCTTGGAGCGAACGACCTACACCGAACTGAGATACCTACAGCGTGAGCT
ATGAGAAAGCGCCACGCTTCCCGAAGGGAGAAAGGCGGACAGGTATCCGGTAAGCGGCAGGGTCGGAACA
GGAGAGCGCACGAGGGAGCTTCCAGGGGGAAACGCCTGGTATCTTTATAGTCCTGTCGGGTTTCGCCACC
TCTGACTTGAGCGTCGATTTTTGTGATGCTCGTCAGGGGGGCGGAGCCTATGGAAAAACGCCAGCAACGC
GGCCTTTTTACGGTTCCTGGCCTTTTGCTGGCCTTTTGCTCACATGTTCTTTCCTGCGTTATCCCCTGAT
TCTGTGGATAACCGTATTACCGCCTTTGAGTGAGCTGATACCGCTCGCCGCAGCCGAACGACCGAGCGCA
GCGAGTCAGTGAGCGAGGAAGCGGAAGAGCGCCCAATACGCAAACCGCCTCTCCCCGCGCGTTGGCCGAT
TCATTAATGCAG
Features (pLannotate 1.2.2; 14 found; start..end, strand, type, name):
     20..38      +  promoter       T7 promoter: promoter for bacteriophage T7 RNA polymerase
     70..92      +  RBS            RBS: efficient ribosome binding site from bacteriophage T7 gene 10 (Olins and Rangwala, 1989)
    112..132     +  CDS            capTEV™ (fragment): composite tag for in vivo biotinylation, TEV protease cleavage, and 6xHis tagging
    133..165     +  CDS            T7 tag (gene 10 leader): leader peptide from bacteriophage T7 gene 10 promotes efficient translation in E. coli
    169..192     +  CDS            Xpress™ tag: Xpress™ epitope tag, including an enterokinase recognition and cleavage site
    199..870     +  CDS            pcDronpa2: pcDronpa2 is a multi-photochromic green fluorescent protein published in 2014, derived from Echinophyllia sp. SC22. It has moderate acid sensitivity.
    893..942     +  CDS            SET1 (fragment): solubility-enhancement tag derived from T7 phage gene 10B
    950..997     +  terminator     T7 terminator: transcription terminator for bacteriophage T7 RNA polymerase
   1023..1089    +  CDS            lacZα (fragment): LacZα fragment of β-galactosidase; lacZ fragment
   1094..1522    +  rep_origin     f1 ori (sequence partly withheld): f1 bacteriophage origin of replication; arrow indicates direction of (+) strand synthesis
   1575..1679    +  promoter       AmpR promoter: bla
   1680..2540    +  CDS            AmpR: β-lactamase; bla; confers resistance to ampicillin, carbenicillin, and related antibiotics
   2711..3299    +  rep_origin     ori: high-copy-number ColE1/pMB1/pBR322/pUC origin of replication
   3482..3535    +  CDS            lacI (fragment): lac repressor; lacI; The lac repressor binds to the lac operator to inhibit transcription in E. coli. This inhibition can be relieved by adding lactose or isopropyl-β-D-thiogalactopyranoside (IPTG).
