[The description below was written by a language model from this plasmid's Addgene catalogue record and pLannotate feature annotations shown in this document.]
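Description:
pRSETb-pcDronpa2 is a 3.5 kb bacterial expression plasmid built on the pRSETb backbone for producing the fluorescent protein pcDronpa2 in E. coli. It replicates from a high-copy ColE1/pUC-type origin and is selected with ampicillin through the bla (β-lactamase) gene driven by its own promoter. An f1 phage origin is also present, which in principle allows single-stranded DNA rescue with helper phage.

The 675 bp pcDronpa2 coding sequence was inserted between the BamHI and EcoRI sites, both of which are retained. Transcription is driven by a bacteriophage T7 promoter and ends at a T7 terminator, so expression requires a host strain that supplies T7 RNA polymerase. Translation initiates from the efficient T7 gene 10 ribosome binding site. The backbone contributes an N-terminal leader consisting of a 6xHis tag (picked up by the automated annotation as a fragment of a composite tag), the T7 gene 10 leader peptide and the Xpress epitope, which includes an enterokinase cleavage site. This supports metal-affinity purification, antibody detection and optional removal of the tags. The short SET1, lacZα and lacI fragments listed in the feature table appear to be backbone remnants or partial annotation matches rather than functional elements. No intact lac repressor gene or lac operator is annotated.

pcDronpa2 is a Dronpa derivative, originating from Echinophyllia sp., described as a green-to-red photoconvertible and photochromic protein developed for multimodal super-resolution fluorescence microscopy. This construct is suited to producing recombinant tagged protein in E. coli, for example for purification and characterisation of the fluorophore.
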