Addgene plasmid #78184: pRSETb-pcDronpa2
Purpose: Expresses pcDronpa2 in E. coli strains
Depositing lab: Peter Dedecker. Depositing organization: Katholieke Universiteit Leuven. Publication: Green-to-red photoconvertible Dronpa mutant for multimodal super-resolution fluorescence microscopy. Moeyaert B, Nguyen Bich N, De Zitter E, Rocha S, Clays K, Mizuno H, van Meervelt L, Hofkens J, Dedecker P. ACS Nano. 2014 Feb 25;8(2):1664-73. doi: 10.1021/nn4060144. Epub 2014 Jan 21. PubMed 24410188.
Backbone
  Vector backbone: pRSETb
  Backbone size w/o insert (bp): 2860
  Total vector size (bp): 3535
  Vector type: Bacterial Expression
Growth in bacteria
  Bacterial resistance: Ampicillin, 100 μg/mL
  Growth temperature: 37°C
  Growth strain: DH5alpha
  Copy number: High Copy
Gene/Insert
  Gene/Insert name: pcDronpa2
  Insert size (bp): 675
  Promoter: T7
  Tag / fusion protein: 6xHis-tag; Xpress tag (N terminal on backbone)
  Cloning method: Restriction Enzyme; 5′ cloning site BamHI (not destroyed); 3′ cloning site EcoRI (not destroyed)
  Sequencing primers: 5′ TAATACGACTCACTATAGGG; 3′ TAGTTATTGCTCAGCGGTGG
Terms and licenses: Academic/Nonprofit Terms; Industry Terms: Not Available to Industry
How to cite: pRSETb-pcDronpa2 was a gift from Peter Dedecker (Addgene plasmid # 78184 ; http://n2t.net/addgene:78184 ; RRID:Addgene_78184)
