>Addgene plasmid #78184 | pRSETb-pcDronpa2 | addgene partial sequence | sequence record 148205 | T7 5'-TAATACGACTCACTATAGGG-3'
CTTTAAGAAGGAGATATACATATGCGGGGTTCTCATCATCATCATCATCATGGTATGGCTAGCATGACTG
GTGGACAGCAAATGGGTCGGGATCTGTACGACGATGACGATAAGGATCCGATGAGTGTGATTAAACCAGA
CATGAAGATCAAGCTGCGTATGGAAGGCGCCGTAAATGGACACCCGTTCGCGATTGAAGGAGTTGGCCTT
GGGAAGCCTTTCGAGGGAAAACAGAGTATGGACCTTAAAGTCAAAGAAGGCGGACCTCTGCCTTTCGCCT
ATGACATCTTGACAACTGCGTTCCATTACGGCAACAGGGTATTCGCCAAATACCCAGAAAATATAGTAGA
CTATTTCAAGCAGTCGTTTCCTGAGGGCTACTCTTGGGAACGAAGCATGAGTTACGAAGACGGGGGCATT
TGTATCGCGACAAACGACATAACCCTGGATGGTGACTGTTATATCAACGAAATTCGATTTGATGGTGTGA
ACTTTCCTGCCAATGGTCCAGTTATGCAGAAGAGGACTGTGAAATGGGAGCCATCCACTGAGAAATTGTA
TGTGCGTGATGGAGTGCTGAAGGGTGATGTTAACATGGCTCTGTCGCTTGAAGGAGGTGGCCATTACCGA
TGTGACTTCAAAACTACTTATAAAGCTAAGAAGGTTGTCCAGTTGCCAGACTACCACTTTGTGGACCACC
ACATTGAGATTAAAAGCCACGACAAAGATTACAGTAATGTTAATCTGCACGAGCATGCCGAAGCGCATTC
TGGG
