>Addgene plasmid #78184 | pRSETb-pcDronpa2 | addgene partial sequence | sequence record 148206 | T7term 5'-GCTAGTTATTGCTCAGCGG-3'
CTTTCGGGCTTTGTTAGCAGCCGGATCAAGCTTCGAATTCTTACTTGGCCTGCCTCGGCAGCCCAGAATG
CGCTTCGGCATGCTCGTGCAGATTAACATTACTGTAATCTTTGTCGTGGCTTTTAATCTCAATGTGGTGG
TCCACAAAGTGGTAGTCTGGCAACTGGACAACCTTCTTAGCTTTATAAGTAGTTTTGAAGTCACATCGGT
AATGGCCACCTCCTTCAAGCGACAGAGCCATGTTAACATCACCCTTCAGCACTCCATCACGCACATACAA
TTTCTCAGTGGATGGCTCCCATTTCACAGTCCTCTTCTGCATAACTGGACCATTGGCAGGAAAGTTCACA
CCATCAAATCGAATTTCGTTGATATAACAGTCACCATCCAGGGTTATGTCGTTTGTCGCGATACAAATGC
CCCCGTCTTCGTAACTCATGCTTCGTTCCCAAGAGTAGCCCTCAGGAAACGACTGCTTGAAATAGTCTAC
TATATTTTCTGGGTATTTGGCGAATACCCTGTTGCCGTAATGGAACGCAGTTGTCAAGATGTCATAGGCG
AAAGGCAGAGGTCCGCCTTCTTTGACTTTAAGGTCCATACTCTGTTTTCCCTCGAAAGGCTTCCCAAGGC
CAACTCCTTCAATCGCGAACGGGTGTCCATTTACGGCGCCTTCCATACGCAGCTTGATCTTCATGTCTGG
TTTAATCACACTCATCGGATCCTTATCGTCATCGTCGTACAGATCCCGACCCATTTGCTGTCCACCAGTC
ATGCTAGCCATACCATGATGATGATGATGATGAGAACCCCGCATATGTATATCTCCTTCTTAAAGTTAAA
CAA
